>Addgene plasmid #86225 | Rab35a cds in pGem-T Easy | depositor full sequence | sequence record 173823 | Rab35a cds in pGem-T Easy sequence 3623 bps
TTGTTCCAGTTTGGAACAAGAGTCCACTATTAAAGAACGTGGACTCCAACGTCAAAGG
[49 nt withheld, positions 59-107]
T
[91 nt withheld, positions 109-199]
G
[124 nt withheld, positions 201-324]
CCATTCGCCATTCAGGCTGCGCAACTGTTGGGAAGGGCGATCGGTGCGGGCCTCTTCGCTATTACGCCAG
CTGGCGAAAGGGGGATGTGCTGCAAGGCGATTAAGTTGGGTAACGCCAGGGTTTTCCCAGTCACGACGTT
GTAAAACGACGGCCAGTGAATTGTAATACGACTCACTATAGGGCGAATTGGGCCCGACGTCGCATGCTCC
CGGCCGCCATGGCGGCCGCGGGAATTCGATTCTAGCAGCACTTCTTCTTCCGTTTGCTGTTCTGCTTGAG
TTTAATCACATCGTTCTGCTGCTGCTGCTGCTGTTTGGCCACAGACTCTTTCTTTGCCCGGAGAACCAAC
TCTGTGATGCAGTTAAACATCTCCTCCACATTGACATTTTCTTTCGCACTTGTCTCGAACAGACTGATGC
CCATCTGTTCTGCGAACTTCTGTGCATCATTCGTCTCCACCACCTTAGAGTTTGGATCATCATTTTTATT
GCCCACTAATATTCGACAGACGTCATCACAGTTCTGGTTTATTTCATGTAGCCATCGTTTAACATTGACA
AAGGACTCGGCGCTGGTAACGTCATACACTACTATCACACCATGGGTTCCTCTGTAATATGTAGATGTAA
TCGTTCGGAATCGCTCTTGTCCGGCTGTGTCCCATATCTGCAGTTTCACCTTCTCTCCATTAAGCTCCAC
AGTGCGGATCTTGAAGTCGACTCCTATAGTGGTGATGTAACTGCCTGAAAATGTGTTGTCGGCGAAACGC
AGAAGAAGACTGCTCTTTCCAACACCGCTGTCACCGATGATCAGCAGCTTGAAGAGGTGATCGTAGTCGC
GGGCCATAATCACTAGTGAATTCGCGGCCGCCTGCAGGTCGACCATATGGGAGAGCTCCCAACGCGTTGG
ATGCATAGCTTGAGTATTCTATAGTGTCACCTAAATAGCTTGGCGTAATCATGGTCATAGCTGTTTCCTG
TGTGAAATTGTTATCCGCTCACAATTCCACACAACATACGAGCCGGAAGCATAAAGTGTAAAGCCTGGGG
TGCCTAATGAGTGAGCTAACTCACATTAATTGCGTTGCGCTCACTGCCCGCTTTCCAGTCGGGAAACCTG
TCGTGCCAGCTGCATTAATGAATCGGCCAACGCGCGGGGAGAGGCGGTTTGCGTATTGGGCGCTCTTCCG
CTTCCTCGCTCACTGACTCGCTGCGCTCGGTCGTTCGGCTGCGGCGAGCGGTATCAGCTCACTCAAAGGC
GGTAATACGGTTATCCACAGAATCAGGGGATAACGCAGGAAAGAACATGTGAGCAAAAGGCCAGCAAAAG
GCCAGGAACCGTAAAAAGGCCGCGTTGCTGGCGTTTTTCCATAGGCTCCGCCCCCCTGACGAGCATCACA
AAAATCGACGCTCAAGTCAGAGGTGGCGAAACCCGACAGGACTATAAAGATACCAGGCGTTTCCCCCTGG
AAGCTCCCTCGTGCGCTCTCCTGTTCCGACCCTGCCGCTTACCGGATACCTGTCCGCCTTTCTCCCTTCG
GGAAGCGTGGCGCTTTCTCATAGCTCACGCTGTAGGTATCTCAGTTCGGTGTAGGTCGTTCGCTCCAAGC
TGGGCTGTGTGCACGAACCCCCCGTTCAGCCCGACCGCTGCGCCTTATCCGGTAACTATCGTCTTGAGTC
CAACCCGGTAAGACACGACTTATCGCCACTGGCAGCAGCCACTGGTAACAGGATTAGCAGAGCGAGGTAT
GTAGGCGGTGCTACAGAGTTCTTGAAGTGGTGGCCTAACTACGGCTACACTAGAAGAACAGTATTTGGTA
TCTGCGCTCTGCTGAAGCCAGTTACCTTCGGAAAAAGAGTTGGTAGCTCTTGATCCGGCAAACAAACCAC
CGCTGGTAGCGGTGGTTTTTTTGTTTGCAAGCAGCAGATTACGCGCAGAAAAAAAGGATCTCAAGAAGAT
CCTTTGATCTTTTCTACGGGGTCTGACGCTCAGTGGAACGAAAACTCACGTTAAGGGATTTTGGTCATGA
GATTATCAAAAAGGATCTTCACCTAGATCCTTTTAAATTAAAAATGAAGTTTTAAATCAATCTAAAGTAT
ATATGAGTAAACTTGGTCTGACAGTTACCAATGCTTAATCAGTGAGGCACCTATCTCAGCGATCTGTCTA
TTTCGTTCATCCATAGTTGCCTGACTCCCCGTCGTGTAGATAACTACGATACGGGAGGGCTTACCATCTG
GCCCCAGTGCTGCAATGATACCGCGAGACCCACGCTCACCGGCTCCAGATTTATCAGCAATAAACCAGCC
AGCCGGAAGGGCCGAGCGCAGAAGTGGTCCTGCAACTTTATCCGCCTCCATCCAGTCTATTAATTGTTGC
CGGGAAGCTAGAGTAAGTAGTTCGCCAGTTAATAGTTTGCGCAACGTTGTTGCCATTGCTACAGGCATCG
TGGTGTCACGCTCGTCGTTTGGTATGGCTTCATTCAGCTCCGGTTCCCAACGATCAAGGCGAGTTACATG
ATCCCCCATGTTGTGCAAAAAAGCGGTTAGCTCCTTCGGTCCTCCGATCGTTGTCAGAAGTAAGTTGGCC
GCAGTGTTATCACTCATGGTTATGGCAGCACTGCATAATTCTCTTACTGTCATGCCATCCGTAAGATGCT
TTTCTGTGACTGGTGAGTACTCAACCAAGTCATTCTGAGAATAGTGTATGCGGCGACCGAGTTGCTCTTG
CCCGGCGTCAATACGGGATAATACCGCGCCACATAGCAGAACTTTAAAAGTGCTCATCATTGGAAAACGT
TCTTCGGGGCGAAAACTCTCAAGGATCTTACCGCTGTTGAGATCCAGTTCGATGTAACCCACTCGTGCAC
CCAACTGATCTTCAGCATCTTTTACTTTCACCAGCGTTTCTGGGTGAGCAAAAACAGGAAGGCAAAATGC
CGCAAAAAAGGGAATAAGGGCGACACGGAAATGTTGAATACTCATACTCTTCCTTTTTCAATATTATTGA
AGCATTTATCAGGGTTATTGTCTCATGAGCGGATACATATTTGAATGTATTTAGAAAAATAAACAAATAG
GGGTTCCGCGCACATTTCCCCGAAAAGTGCCACCTGATGCGGTGTGAAATACCGCACAGATGCGTAAGGA
GAAAATACCGCATCAGGAAATTGTAAGCGTTAATATTTTGTTAAAATTCGCGTTAAATTTTTGTTAAATC
AGCTCATTTTTTAACCAATAGGCCGAAATCGGCAAAATCCCTTATAAATCAAAAGAATAGACCGAGATAG
GGTTGAGTG
Features (pLannotate 1.2.2; 14 found; start..end, strand, type, name):
    328..485     -  CDS            lacZα (fragment): LacZα fragment of β-galactosidase; lacZ fragment
    488..506     +  promoter       T7 promoter: promoter for bacteriophage T7 RNA polymerase
    569..1171    -  CDS            RAB35: RAB35_HUMAN - Also known as RAB1C, RAY. Experimental evidence at protein level: Swiss-Prot protein existence level 1. The small GTPases Rab are key regulators of intracellular membrane trafficking, from the formation of transport vesicles to their fusion with membranes. Rabs cycle between an inactive GDP-bound form and an active GTP-bound form that is able to recruit to membranes different sets of downstream effectors directly responsible for vesicle formation, movement, tethering and fusion. That Rab is involved in the process of endocytosis and is an essential rate-limiting regulator of the
   1178..1240    -  CDS            VESPI_VESMG (fragment): Experimental evidence at protein level: Swiss-Prot protein existence level 1. Shows contractile activity on isolated ileum smooth muscle. From Vespa magnifica (Hornet).
   1252..1270    -  promoter       SP6 promoter: promoter for bacteriophage SP6 RNA polymerase
   1312..1328    -  protein_bind   lac operator: The lac repressor binds to the lac operator to inhibit transcription in E. coli. This inhibition can be relieved by adding lactose or isopropyl-β-D-thiogalactopyranoside (IPTG). lac repressor encoded by lacI
   1336..1366    -  promoter       lac promoter: promoter for the E. coli lac operon
   1381..1402    -  protein_bind   CAP binding site: CAP binding activates transcription in the presence of cAMP. E. coli catabolite activator protein
   1415..1507    -  CDS            lacI (fragment): lac repressor; lacI; The lac repressor binds to the lac operator to inhibit transcription in E. coli. This inhibition can be relieved by adding lactose or isopropyl-β-D-thiogalactopyranoside (IPTG).
   1690..2278    -  rep_origin     ori: high-copy-number ColE1/pMB1/pBR322/pUC origin of replication
   2449..3309    -  CDS            AmpR: β-lactamase; bla; confers resistance to ampicillin, carbenicillin, and related antibiotics
   3310..3414    -  promoter       AmpR promoter: bla
   3441..3491    +  misc_feature   bom (fragment): basis of mobility region from pBR322
   3519..324     -  rep_origin     f1 ori (across the origin) (sequence partly withheld): f1 bacteriophage origin of replication; arrow indicates direction of (+) strand synthesis
