[The description below was written by a language model from this plasmid's Addgene catalogue record and pLannotate feature annotations shown in this document.]
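Description:
Rab35a cds in pGem-T Easy is a small (about 3.6 kb) bacterial cloning plasmid carrying the coding sequence of zebrafish (Danio rerio) rab35a inserted into the pGEM-T Easy TA-cloning backbone. It is propagated in E. coli as a high-copy plasmid from a ColE1/pUC-type origin and selected with ampicillin through the β-lactamase (AmpR) gene and its native promoter. An f1 bacteriophage origin is also present, which in principle permits single-stranded DNA production. The insertion site lies within the lacZα region, downstream of the lac promoter, operator and CAP binding site, so the insert interrupts the α-fragment, as expected for a vector designed for blue/white screening.

The roughly 600 bp insert was annotated by homology to human RAB35, a small GTPase that regulates membrane trafficking, including endocytic steps. A short neighbouring match to a hornet peptide is most likely a spurious annotation hit in the polylinker rather than a real element. The insert is flanked by opposing bacteriophage promoters: T7 on the top strand upstream and SP6 on the bottom strand at the other end. Because the coding sequence lies on the bottom strand, SP6 reads in the sense direction, while T7 would generate antisense RNA, the strand needed for a hybridisation probe. No eukaryotic promoter, tag or reporter is annotated, so this is not an expression construct for animal cells. It belongs to a library of full-length zebrafish rab clones and is intended as a template for in situ hybridisation riboprobes, or as a source of the coding sequence for subcloning and other purposes.
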