Addgene plasmid #86225: Rab35a cds in pGem-T Easy
Purpose: Can be used for in situ hybridisation or other purposes
Depositing lab: Rob Parton. Depositing organization: University of Queensland, Institute for Molecular Bioscience. Publication: A plasmid library of full-length zebrafish rab proteins for in vivo cell biology. Hall TE, Martel N, Lo HP, Xiong Z, Parton RG. Cell Logist. 2017 Mar 1;7(1):e1301151. doi: 10.1080/21592799.2017.1301151. eCollection 2017. PubMed 28396820.
Backbone
  Vector backbone: pGemT easy
  Vector type: in situ probe/other
Growth in bacteria
  Bacterial resistance: Ampicillin, 100 μg/mL
  Growth temperature: 37°C
  Growth strain: DH5alpha
  Copy number: High Copy
Gene/Insert
  Gene/Insert name: Rab35a
  Species: D. rerio (zebrafish)
  Entrez Gene: rab35a
Terms and licenses: Academic/Nonprofit Terms; Industry Terms: Not Available to Industry
How to cite: Rab35a cds in pGem-T Easy was a gift from Rob Parton (Addgene plasmid # 86225 ; http://n2t.net/addgene:86225 ; RRID:Addgene_86225)
